>Addgene plasmid #70661 | lentiCRISPR - AAVS1 sgRNA | addgene full sequence | sequence record 490266 | Addgene NGS Result
TTGAGATCCTTTTTTTCTGCGCGTAATCTGCTGCTTGCAAACAAAAAAACCACCGCTACCAGCGGTGGTT
TGTTTGCCGGATCAAGAGCTACCAACTCTTTTTCCGAAGGTAACTGGCTTCAGCAGAGCGCAGATACCAA
ATACTGTTCTTCTAGTGTAGCCGTAGTTAGGCCACCACTTCAAGAACTCTGTAGCACCGCCTACATACCT
CGCTCTGCTAATCCTGTTACCAGTGGCTGCTGCCAGTGGCGATAAGTCGTGTCTTACCGGGTTGGACTCA
AGACGATAGTTACCGGATAAGGCGCAGCGGTCGGGCTGAACGGGGGGTTCGTGCACACAGCCCAGCTTGG
AGCGAACGACCTACACCGAACTGAGATACCTACAGCGTGAGCTATGAGAAAGCGCCACGCTTCCCGAAGG
GAGAAAGGCGGACAGGTATCCGGTAAGCGGCAGGGTCGGAACAGGAGAGCGCACGAGGGAGCTTCCAGGG
GGAAACGCCTGGTATCTTTATAGTCCTGTCGGGTTTCGCCACCTCTGACTTGAGCGTCGATTTTTGTGAT
GCTCGTCAGGGGGGCGGAGCCTATGGAAAAACGCCAGCAACGCGGCCTTTTTACGGTTCCTGGCCTTTTG
CTGGCCTTTTGCTCACATGTTCTTTCCTGCGTTATCCCCTGATTCTGTGGATAACCGTATTACCGCCTTT
GAGTGAGCTGATACCGCTCGCCGCAGCCGAACGACCGAGCGCAGCGAGTCAGTGAGCGAGGAAGCGGAAG
AGCGCCCAATACGCAAACCGCCTCTCCCCGCGCGTTGGCCGATTCATTAATGCAGCTGGCACGACAGGTT
TCCCGACTGGAAAGCGGGCAGTGAGCGCAACGCAATTAATGTGAGTTAGCTCACTCATTAGGCACCCCAG
GCTTTACACTTTATGCTTCCGGCTCGTATGTTGTGTGGAATTGTGAGCGGATAACAATTTCACACAGGAA
ACAGCTATGACCATGATTACGCCAAGCGCGCAATTAACCCTCACTAAAGGGAACAAAAGCTGGAGCTGCA
AGCTTAATGTAGTCTTATGCAATACTCTTGTAGTCTTGCAACATGGTAACGATGAGTTAGCAACATGCCT
TACAAGGAGAGAAAAAGCACCGTGCATGCCGATTGGTGGAAGTAAGGTGGTACGATCGTGCCTTATTAGG
AAGGCAACAGACGGGTCTGACATGGATTGGACGAACCACTGAATTGCCGCATTGCAGAGATATTGTATTT
AAGTGCCTAGCTCGATACATAAACGGGTCTCTCTGGTTAGACCAGATCTGAGCCTGGGAGCTCTCTGGCT
AACTAGGGAACCCACTGCTTAAGCCTCAATAAAGCTTGCCTTGAGTGCTTCAAGTAGTGTGTGCCCGTCT
GTTGTGTGACTCTGGTAACTAGAGATCCCTCAGACCCTTTTAGTCAGTGTGGAAAATCTCTAGCAGTGGC
GCCCGAACAGGGACTTGAAAGCGAAAGGGAAACCAGAGGAGCTCTCTCGACGCAGGACTCGGCTTGCTGA
AGCGCGCACGGCAAGAGGCGAGGGGCGGCGACTGGTGAGTACGCCAAAAATTTTGACTAGCGGAGGCTAG
AAGGAGAGAGATGGGTGCGAGAGCGTCAGTATTAAGCGGGGGAGAATTAGATCGCGATGGGAAAAAATTC
GGTTAAGGCCAGGGGGAAAGAAAAAATATAAATTAAAACATATAGTATGGGCAAGCAGGGAGCTAGAACG
ATTCGCAGTTAATCCTGGCCTGTTAGAAACATCAGAAGGCTGTAGACAAATACTGGGACAGCTACAACCA
TCCCTTCAGACAGGATCAGAAGAACTTAGATCATTATATAATACAGTAGCAACCCTCTATTGTGTGCATC
AAAGGATAGAGATAAAAGACACCAAGGAAGCTTTAGACAAGATAGAGGAAGAGCAAAACAAAAGTAAGAC
CACCGCACAGCAAGCGGCCGCTGATCTTCAGACCTGGAGGAGGAGATATGAGGGACAATTGGAGAAGTGA
ATTATATAAATATAAAGTAGTAAAAATTGAACCATTAGGAGTAGCACCCACCAAGGCAAAGAGAAGAGTG
GTGCAGAGAGAAAAAAGAGCAGTGGGAATAGGAGCTTTGTTCCTTGGGTTCTTGGGAGCAGCAGGAAGCA
CTATGGGCGCAGCGTCAATGACGCTGACGGTACAGGCCAGACAATTATTGTCTGGTATAGTGCAGCAGCA
GAACAATTTGCTGAGGGCTATTGAGGCGCAACAGCATCTGTTGCAACTCACAGTCTGGGGCATCAAGCAG
CTCCAGGCAAGAATCCTGGCTGTGGAAAGATACCTAAAGGATCAACAGCTCCTGGGGATTTGGGGTTGCT
CTGGAAAACTCATTTGCACCACTGCTGTGCCTTGGAATGCTAGTTGGAGTAATAAATCTCTGGAACAGAT
TTGGAATCACACGACCTGGATGGAGTGGGACAGAGAAATTAACAATTACACAAGCTTAATACACTCCTTA
ATTGAAGAATCGCAAAACCAGCAAGAAAAGAATGAACAAGAATTATTGGAATTAGATAAATGGGCAAGTT
TGTGGAATTGGTTTAACATAACAAATTGGCTGTGGTATATAAAATTATTCATAATGATAGTAGGAGGCTT
GGTAGGTTTAAGAATAGTTTTTGCTGTACTTTCTATAGTGAATAGAGTTAGGCAGGGATATTCACCATTA
TCGTTTCAGACCCACCTCCCAACCCCGAGGGGACCCAGAGAGGGCCTATTTCCCATGATTCCTTCATATT
TGCATATACGATACAAGGCTGTTAGAGAGATAATTAGAATTAATTTGACTGTAAACACAAAGATATTAGT
ACAAAATACGTGACGTAGAAAGTAATAATTTCTTGGGTAGTTTGCAGTTTTAAAATTATGTTTTAAAATG
GACTATCATATGCTTACCGTAACTTGAAAGTATTTCGATTTCTTGGCTTTATATATCTTGTGGAAAGGAC
GAAACACCGGGGCCACTAGGGACAGGATGTTTTAGAGCTAGAAATAGCAAGTTAAAATAAGGCTAGTCCG
TTATCAACTTGAAAAAGTGGCACCGAGTCGGTGCTTTTTTGAATTCTAGATCTTGAGACAAATGGCAGTA
TTCATCCACAATTTTAAAAGAAAAGGGGGGATTGGGGGGTACAGTGCAGGGGAAAGAATAGTAGACATAA
TAGCAACAGACATACAAACTAAAGAATTACAAAAACAAATTACAAAAATTCAAAATTTTCGGGTTTATTA
CAGGGACAGCAGAGATCCACTTTGGCGCCGGCTCGAGTGGCTCCGGTGCCCGTCAGTGGGCAGAGCGCAC
ATCGCCCACAGTCCCCGAGAAGTTGGGGGGAGGGGTCGGCAATTGAACCGGTGCCTAGAGAAGGTGGCGC
GGGGTAAACTGGGAAAGTGATGTCGTGTACTGGCTCCGCCTTTTTCCCGAGGGTGGGGGAGAACCGTATA
TAAGTGCAGTAGTCGCCGTGAACGTTCTTTTTCGCAACGGGTTTGCCGCCAGAACACAGGTGTCGTGACG
CGGGATCCGCCACCATGGATTACAAAGACGATGACGATAAGATGGCCCCAAAGAAGAAGCGGAAGGTCGG
TATCCACGGAGTCCCAGCAGCCGACAAGAAGTACAGCATCGGCCTGGACATCGGCACCAACTCTGTGGGC
TGGGCCGTGATCACCGACGAGTACAAGGTGCCCAGCAAGAAATTCAAGGTGCTGGGCAACACCGACCGGC
ACAGCATCAAGAAGAACCTGATCGGAGCCCTGCTGTTCGACAGCGGCGAAACAGCCGAGGCCACCCGGCT
GAAGAGAACCGCCAGAAGAAGATACACCAGACGGAAGAACCGGATCTGCTATCTGCAAGAGATCTTCAGC
AACGAGATGGCCAAGGTGGACGACAGCTTCTTCCACAGACTGGAAGAGTCCTTCCTGGTGGAAGAGGATA
AGAAGCACGAGCGGCACCCCATCTTCGGCAACATCGTGGACGAGGTGGCCTACCACGAGAAGTACCCCAC
CATCTACCACCTGAGAAAGAAACTGGTGGACAGCACCGACAAGGCCGACCTGCGGCTGATCTATCTGGCC
CTGGCCCACATGATCAAGTTCCGGGGCCACTTCCTGATCGAGGGCGACCTGAACCCCGACAACAGCGACG
TGGACAAGCTGTTCATCCAGCTGGTGCAGACCTACAACCAGCTGTTCGAGGAAAACCCCATCAACGCCAG
CGGCGTGGACGCCAAGGCCATCCTGTCTGCCAGACTGAGCAAGAGCAGACGGCTGGAAAATCTGATCGCC
CAGCTGCCCGGCGAGAAGAAGAATGGCCTGTTCGGAAACCTGATTGCCCTGAGCCTGGGCCTGACCCCCA
ACTTCAAGAGCAACTTCGACCTGGCCGAGGATGCCAAACTGCAGCTGAGCAAGGACACCTACGACGACGA
CCTGGACAACCTGCTGGCCCAGATCGGCGACCAGTACGCCGACCTGTTTCTGGCCGCCAAGAACCTGTCC
GACGCCATCCTGCTGAGCGACATCCTGAGAGTGAACACCGAGATCACCAAGGCCCCCCTGAGCGCCTCTA
TGATCAAGAGATACGACGAGCACCACCAGGACCTGACCCTGCTGAAAGCTCTCGTGCGGCAGCAGCTGCC
TGAGAAGTACAAAGAGATTTTCTTCGACCAGAGCAAGAACGGCTACGCCGGCTACATTGACGGCGGAGCC
AGCCAGGAAGAGTTCTACAAGTTCATCAAGCCCATCCTGGAAAAGATGGACGGCACCGAGGAACTGCTCG
TGAAGCTGAACAGAGAGGACCTGCTGCGGAAGCAGCGGACCTTCGACAACGGCAGCATCCCCCACCAGAT
CCACCTGGGAGAGCTGCACGCCATTCTGCGGCGGCAGGAAGATTTTTACCCATTCCTGAAGGACAACCGG
GAAAAGATCGAGAAGATCCTGACCTTCCGCATCCCCTACTACGTGGGCCCTCTGGCCAGGGGAAACAGCA
GATTCGCCTGGATGACCAGAAAGAGCGAGGAAACCATCACCCCCTGGAACTTCGAGGAAGTGGTGGACAA
GGGCGCTTCCGCCCAGAGCTTCATCGAGCGGATGACCAACTTCGATAAGAACCTGCCCAACGAGAAGGTG
CTGCCCAAGCACAGCCTGCTGTACGAGTACTTCACCGTGTATAACGAGCTGACCAAAGTGAAATACGTGA
CCGAGGGAATGAGAAAGCCCGCCTTCCTGAGCGGCGAGCAGAAAAAGGCCATCGTGGACCTGCTGTTCAA
GACCAACCGGAAAGTGACCGTGAAGCAGCTGAAAGAGGACTACTTCAAGAAAATCGAGTGCTTCGACTCC
GTGGAAATCTCCGGCGTGGAAGATCGGTTCAACGCCTCCCTGGGCACATACCACGATCTGCTGAAAATTA
TCAAGGACAAGGACTTCCTGGACAATGAGGAAAACGAGGACATTCTGGAAGATATCGTGCTGACCCTGAC
ACTGTTTGAGGACAGAGAGATGATCGAGGAACGGCTGAAAACCTATGCCCACCTGTTCGACGACAAAGTG
ATGAAGCAGCTGAAGCGGCGGAGATACACCGGCTGGGGCAGGCTGAGCCGGAAGCTGATCAACGGCATCC
GGGACAAGCAGTCCGGCAAGACAATCCTGGATTTCCTGAAGTCCGACGGCTTCGCCAACAGAAACTTCAT
GCAGCTGATCCACGACGACAGCCTGACCTTTAAAGAGGACATCCAGAAAGCCCAGGTGTCCGGCCAGGGC
GATAGCCTGCACGAGCACATTGCCAATCTGGCCGGCAGCCCCGCCATTAAGAAGGGCATCCTGCAGACAG
TGAAGGTGGTGGACGAGCTCGTGAAAGTGATGGGCCGGCACAAGCCCGAGAACATCGTGATCGAAATGGC
CAGAGAGAACCAGACCACCCAGAAGGGACAGAAGAACAGCCGCGAGAGAATGAAGCGGATCGAAGAGGGC
ATCAAAGAGCTGGGCAGCCAGATCCTGAAAGAACACCCCGTGGAAAACACCCAGCTGCAGAACGAGAAGC
TGTACCTGTACTACCTGCAGAATGGGCGGGATATGTACGTGGACCAGGAACTGGACATCAACCGGCTGTC
CGACTACGATGTGGACCATATCGTGCCTCAGAGCTTTCTGAAGGACGACTCCATCGACAACAAGGTGCTG
ACCAGAAGCGACAAGAACCGGGGCAAGAGCGACAACGTGCCCTCCGAAGAGGTCGTGAAGAAGATGAAGA
ACTACTGGCGGCAGCTGCTGAACGCCAAGCTGATTACCCAGAGAAAGTTCGACAATCTGACCAAGGCCGA
GAGAGGCGGCCTGAGCGAACTGGATAAGGCCGGCTTCATCAAGAGACAGCTGGTGGAAACCCGGCAGATC
ACAAAGCACGTGGCACAGATCCTGGACTCCCGGATGAACACTAAGTACGACGAGAATGACAAGCTGATCC
GGGAAGTGAAAGTGATCACCCTGAAGTCCAAGCTGGTGTCCGATTTCCGGAAGGATTTCCAGTTTTACAA
AGTGCGCGAGATCAACAACTACCACCACGCCCACGACGCCTACCTGAACGCCGTCGTGGGAACCGCCCTG
ATCAAAAAGTACCCTAAGCTGGAAAGCGAGTTCGTGTACGGCGACTACAAGGTGTACGACGTGCGGAAGA
TGATCGCCAAGAGCGAGCAGGAAATCGGCAAGGCTACCGCCAAGTACTTCTTCTACAGCAACATCATGAA
CTTTTTCAAGACCGAGATTACCCTGGCCAACGGCGAGATCCGGAAGCGGCCTCTGATCGAGACAAACGGC
GAAACCGGGGAGATCGTGTGGGATAAGGGCCGGGATTTTGCCACCGTGCGGAAAGTGCTGAGCATGCCCC
AAGTGAATATCGTGAAAAAGACCGAGGTGCAGACAGGCGGCTTCAGCAAAGAGTCTATCCTGCCCAAGAG
GAACAGCGATAAGCTGATCGCCAGAAAGAAGGACTGGGACCCTAAGAAGTACGGCGGCTTCGACAGCCCC
ACCGTGGCCTATTCTGTGCTGGTGGTGGCCAAAGTGGAAAAGGGCAAGTCCAAGAAACTGAAGAGTGTGA
AAGAGCTGCTGGGGATCACCATCATGGAAAGAAGCAGCTTCGAGAAGAATCCCATCGACTTTCTGGAAGC
CAAGGGCTACAAAGAAGTGAAAAAGGACCTGATCATCAAGCTGCCTAAGTACTCCCTGTTCGAGCTGGAA
AACGGCCGGAAGAGAATGCTGGCCTCTGCCGGCGAACTGCAGAAGGGAAACGAACTGGCCCTGCCCTCCA
AATATGTGAACTTCCTGTACCTGGCCAGCCACTATGAGAAGCTGAAGGGCTCCCCCGAGGATAATGAGCA
GAAACAGCTGTTTGTGGAACAGCACAAGCACTACCTGGACGAGATCATCGAGCAGATCAGCGAGTTCTCC
AAGAGAGTGATCCTGGCCGACGCTAATCTGGACAAAGTGCTGTCCGCCTACAACAAGCACCGGGATAAGC
CCATCAGAGAGCAGGCCGAGAATATCATCCACCTGTTTACCCTGACCAATCTGGGAGCCCCTGCCGCCTT
CAAGTACTTTGACACCACCATCGACCGGAAGAGGTACACCAGCACCAAAGAGGTGCTGGACGCCACCCTG
ATCCACCAGAGCATCACCGGCCTGTACGAGACACGGATCGACCTGTCTCAGCTGGGAGGCGACAAGCGTC
CTGCTGCTACTAAGAAAGCTGGTCAAGCTAAGAAAAAGAAAGCTAGCGGCAGCGGCGCCACCAACTTCAG
CCTGCTGAAGCAGGCCGGCGACGTGGAGGAGAACCCCGGCCCCATGACCGAGTACAAGCCCACGGTGCGC
CTCGCCACCCGCGACGACGTCCCCAGGGCCGTACGCACCCTCGCCGCCGCGTTCGCCGACTACCCCGCCA
CGCGCCACACCGTCGATCCGGACCGCCACATCGAGCGGGTCACCGAGCTGCAAGAACTCTTCCTCACGCG
CGTCGGGCTCGACATCGGCAAGGTGTGGGTCGCGGACGACGGCGCCGCGGTGGCGGTCTGGACCACGCCG
GAGAGCGTCGAAGCGGGGGCGGTGTTCGCCGAGATCGGCCCGCGCATGGCCGAGTTGAGCGGTTCCCGGC
TGGCCGCGCAGCAACAGATGGAAGGCCTCCTGGCGCCGCACCGGCCCAAGGAGCCCGCGTGGTTCCTGGC
CACCGTCGGAGTCTCGCCCGACCACCAGGGCAAGGGTCTGGGCAGCGCCGTCGTGCTCCCCGGAGTGGAG
GCGGCCGAGCGCGCCGGGGTGCCCGCCTTCCTGGAGACCTCCGCGCCCCGCAACCTCCCCTTCTACGAGC
GGCTCGGCTTCACCGTCACCGCCGACGTCGAGGTGCCCGAAGGACCGCGCACCTGGTGCATGACCCGCAA
GCCCGGTGCCTGAACGCGTTAAGTCGACAATCAACCTCTGGATTACAAAATTTGTGAAAGATTGACTGGT
ATTCTTAACTATGTTGCTCCTTTTACGCTATGTGGATACGCTGCTTTAATGCCTTTGTATCATGCTATTG
CTTCCCGTATGGCTTTCATTTTCTCCTCCTTGTATAAATCCTGGTTGCTGTCTCTTTATGAGGAGTTGTG
GCCCGTTGTCAGGCAACGTGGCGTGGTGTGCACTGTGTTTGCTGACGCAACCCCCACTGGTTGGGGCATT
GCCACCACCTGTCAGCTCCTTTCCGGGACTTTCGCTTTCCCCCTCCCTATTGCCACGGCGGAACTCATCG
CCGCCTGCCTTGCCCGCTGCTGGACAGGGGCTCGGCTGTTGGGCACTGACAATTCCGTGGTGTTGTCGGG
GAAATCATCGTCCTTTCCTTGGCTGCTCGCCTGTGTTGCCACCTGGATTCTGCGCGGGACGTCCTTCTGC
TACGTCCCTTCGGCCCTCAATCCAGCGGACCTTCCTTCCCGCGGCCTGCTGCCGGCTCTGCGGCCTCTTC
CGCGTCTTCGCCTTCGCCCTCAGACGAGTCGGATCTCCCTTTGGGCCGCCTCCCCGCGTCGACTTTAAGA
CCAATGACTTACAAGGCAGCTGTAGATCTTAGCCACTTTTTAAAAGAAAAGGGGGGACTGGAAGGGCTAA
TTCACTCCCAACGAAGACAAGATCTGCTTTTTGCTTGTACTGGGTCTCTCTGGTTAGACCAGATCTGAGC
CTGGGAGCTCTCTGGCTAACTAGGGAACCCACTGCTTAAGCCTCAATAAAGCTTGCCTTGAGTGCTTCAA
GTAGTGTGTGCCCGTCTGTTGTGTGACTCTGGTAACTAGAGATCCCTCAGACCCTTTTAGTCAGTGTGGA
AAATCTCTAGCAGTACGTATAGTAGTTCATGTCATCTTATTATTCAGTATTTATAACTTGCAAAGAAATG
AATATCAGAGAGTGAGAGGAACTTGTTTATTGCAGCTTATAATGGTTACAAATAAAGCAATAGCATCACA
AATTTCACAAATAAAGCATTTTTTTCACTGCATTCTAGTTGTGGTTTGTCCAAACTCATCAATGTATCTT
ATCATGTCTGGCTCTAGCTATCCCGCCCCTAACTCCGCCCATCCCGCCCCTAACTCCGCCCAGTTCCGCC
CATTCTCCGCCCCATGGCTGACTAATTTTTTTTATTTATGCAGAGGCCGAGGCCGCCTCGGCCTCTGAGC
TATTCCAGAAGTAGTGAGGAGGCTTTTTTGGAGGCCTAGGGACGTACCCAATTCGCCCTATAGTGAGTCG
TATTACGCGCGCTCACTGGCCGTCGTTTTACAACGTCGTGACTGGGAAAACCCTGGCGTTACCCAACTTA
ATCGCCTTGCAGCACATCCCCCTTTCGCCAGCTGGCGTAATAGCGAAGAGGCCCGCACCGATCGCCCTTC
CCAACAGTTGCGCAGCCTGAATGGCGAATGGG
[124 nt withheld, positions 9973-10096]
C
[91 nt withheld, positions 10098-10188]
A
[49 nt withheld, positions 10190-10238]
CCTTTGACGTTGGAGTCCACGTTCTTT
[37 nt withheld, positions 10266-10302]
ACCCTATCTCGGTCTATTCTTTTGATTTATAAGGGATTTTGCCGATTTCGGCCTATTGGTTAAAAAATGA
GCTGATTTAACAAAAATTTAACGCGAATTTTAACAAAATATTAACGCTTACAATTTAGGTGGCACTTTTC
GGGGAAATGTGCGCGGAACCCCTATTTGTTTATTTTTCTAAATACATTCAAATATGTATCCGCTCATGAG
ACAATAACCCTGATAAATGCTTCAATAATATTGAAAAAGGAAGAGTATGAGTATTCAACATTTCCGTGTC
GCCCTTATTCCCTTTTTTGCGGCATTTTGCCTTCCTGTTTTTGCTCACCCAGAAACGCTGGTGAAAGTAA
AAGATGCTGAAGATCAGTTGGGTGCACGAGTGGGTTACATCGAACTGGATCTCAACAGCGGTAAGATCCT
TGAGAGTTTTCGCCCCGAAGAACGTTTTCCAATGATGAGCACTTTTAAAGTTCTGCTATGTGGCGCGGTA
TTATCCCGTATTGACGCCGGGCAAGAGCAACTCGGTCGCCGCATACACTATTCTCAGAATGACTTGGTTG
AGTACTCACCAGTCACAGAAAAGCATCTTACGGATGGCATGACAGTAAGAGAATTATGCAGTGCTGCCAT
AACCATGAGTGATAACACTGCGGCCAACTTACTTCTGACAACGATCGGAGGACCGAAGGAGCTAACCGCT
TTTTTGCACAACATGGGGGATCATGTAACTCGCCTTGATCGTTGGGAACCGGAGCTGAATGAAGCCATAC
CAAACGACGAGCGTGACACCACGATGCCTGTAGCAATGGCAACAACGTTGCGCAAACTATTAACTGGCGA
ACTACTTACTCTAGCTTCCCGGCAACAATTAATAGACTGGATGGAGGCGGATAAAGTTGCAGGACCACTT
CTGCGCTCGGCCCTTCCGGCTGGCTGGTTTATTGCTGATAAATCTGGAGCCGGTGAGCGTGGGTCTCGCG
GTATCATTGCAGCACTGGGGCCAGATGGTAAGCCCTCCCGTATCGTAGTTATCTACACGACGGGGAGTCA
GGCAACTATGGATGAACGAAATAGACAGATCGCTGAGATAGGTGCCTCACTGATTAAGCATTGGTAACTG
TCAGACCAAGTTTACTCATATATACTTTAGATTGATTTAAAACTTCATTTTTAATTTAAAAGGATCTAGG
TGAAGATCCTTTTTGATAATCTCATGACCAAAATCCCTTAACGTGAGTTTTCGTTCCACTGAGCGTCAGA
CCCCGTAGAAAAGATCAAAGGATCTTC
Features (pLannotate 1.2.2; 29 found; start..end, strand, type, name):
      1..589     +  rep_origin     ori: high-copy-number ColE1/pMB1/pBR322/pUC origin of replication
    772..864     +  CDS            lacI (fragment): lac repressor; lacI; The lac repressor binds to the lac operator to inhibit transcription in E. coli. This inhibition can be relieved by adding lactose or isopropyl-β-D-thiogalactopyranoside (IPTG).
    877..898     +  protein_bind   CAP binding site: CAP binding activates transcription in the presence of cAMP. E. coli catabolite activator protein
    913..943     +  promoter       lac promoter: promoter for the E. coli lac operon
    947..969     +  protein_bind   lac operator (fragment): The lac repressor binds to the lac operator to inhibit transcription in E. coli. This inhibition can be relieved by adding lactose or isopropyl-β-D-thiogalactopyranoside (IPTG). lac repressor encoded by lacI
   1012..1030    +  promoter       T3 promoter: promoter for bacteriophage T3 RNA polymerase
   1058..1284    +  promoter       RSV promoter: Rous sarcoma virus enhancer/promoter
   1285..1465    +  LTR            5' LTR (truncated): truncated 5' long terminal repeat (LTR) from HIV-1
   1512..1637    +  misc_feature   HIV-1 Ψ: packaging signal of human immunodeficiency virus type 1
   1621..1984    +  CDS            HIV-1 gag (fragment): gag protein from human immunodeficiency virus 1; gag
   2130..2363    +  misc_feature   RRE: The Rev response element (RRE) of HIV-1 allows for Rev-dependent mRNA export from the nucleus to the cytoplasm.
   2740..2766    +  CDS            Rev (fragment): human immunodeficiency virus 1 (HIV-1) Rev protein; rev; enhances nuclear export of unspliced and incompletely spliced viral mRNAs
   2770..3010    +  promoter       U6 promoter: RNA polymerase III promoter for human U6 snRNA
   3039..3114    +  misc_RNA       gRNA scaffold: guide RNA scaffold for the Streptococcus pyogenes CRISPR/Cas9 system
   3162..3279    +  misc_feature   cPPT/CTS: central polypurine tract and central termination sequence of HIV-1
   3348..3559    +  promoter       EF-1α core promoter: core promoter for human elongation factor EF-1α
   3663..5264    +  CDS            Cas9(N): N-terminal portion of Streptococcus pyogenes Cas9 (Zetsche et al., 2015)
   5265..7763    +  CDS            Cas9(C): C-terminal portion of Streptococcus pyogenes Cas9 (Zetsche et al., 2015)
   7884..8483    +  CDS            PuroR (fragment): puromycin N-acetyltransferase; pac from Streptomyces; confers resistance to puromycin
   8499..9087    +  misc_feature   WPRE: woodchuck hepatitis virus posttranscriptional regulatory element
   9138..9157    +  misc_feature   cPPT/CTS (fragment): central polypurine tract and central termination sequence of HIV-1
   9159..9392    +  LTR            3' LTR (ΔU3): self-inactivating 3' long terminal repeat (LTR) from HIV-1
   9470..9591    +  polyA_signal   SV40 poly(A) signal: SV40 polyadenylation signal
   9631..9766    +  rep_origin     SV40 ori: SV40 origin of replication
   9787..9805    -  promoter       T7 promoter: promoter for bacteriophage T7 RNA polymerase
   9813..9968    +  CDS            lacZα (fragment): LacZα fragment of β-galactosidase; lacZ fragment
   9973..10401   +  rep_origin     f1 ori (sequence partly withheld): f1 bacteriophage origin of replication; arrow indicates direction of (+) strand synthesis
  10454..10558   +  promoter       AmpR promoter: bla
  10559..11419   +  CDS            AmpR: β-lactamase; bla; confers resistance to ampicillin, carbenicillin, and related antibiotics
