[The description below was written by a language model from this plasmid's Addgene catalogue record and pLannotate feature annotations shown in this document.]
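Description:
lentiCRISPR - AAVS1 sgRNA is an all-in-one lentiviral CRISPR plasmid built on the lentiCRISPR v1 backbone, delivering both Streptococcus pyogenes Cas9 and a single guide RNA to mammalian cells. It is propagated in E. coli through a high-copy ColE1/pUC-type origin with ampicillin selection (AmpR under its own bla promoter). It also carries an f1 origin, an SV40 origin, and leftover cloning-vector fragments (lac promoter/operator, lacZα, T3 and T7 promoters). The sequenced record is about 11.6 kb.

The viral portion follows a third-generation, self-inactivating design. An RSV promoter drives a truncated HIV-1 5' LTR, followed by the Ψ packaging signal with a partial gag sequence, the Rev response element for Rev-dependent nuclear export of the genomic RNA, a cPPT/CTS element, WPRE to enhance transcript expression, and a ΔU3 3' LTR with a downstream SV40 polyadenylation signal. Two expression units sit between the LTRs. A human U6 RNA polymerase III promoter transcribes a guide targeting the AAVS1 locus, fused to the S. pyogenes gRNA scaffold. The EF-1α core (EFS) promoter drives human codon-optimized Cas9; the annotation tool splits this into adjoining N- and C-terminal segments, but they form one continuous coding region. Puromycin N-acetyltransferase follows Cas9 and, per the record, is expressed from the same EFS promoter, allowing puromycin selection of transduced cells; the feature table does not annotate the element linking the two coding sequences.

The associated publication concerns the identification of essential genes in the human genome. The record does not state this guide's specific role, though AAVS1 is commonly regarded as a safe-harbour site, so such guides often serve as cutting controls.
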