Addgene plasmid #70661: lentiCRISPR - AAVS1 sgRNA
Purpose: Expresses human codon-optimized Cas9 protein and puromycin resistance from EFS promoter and an AAVS1-targeting sgRNA element from U6 promoter. Lentiviral backbone
Depositing lab: David Sabatini. Depositing organization: Whitehead Institute for Biomedical Research. Publication: Identification and characterization of essential genes in the human genome. Wang T, Birsoy K, Hughes NW, Krupczak KM, Post Y, Wei JJ, Lander ES, Sabatini DM. Science. 2015 Oct 15. pii: aac7041. 10.1126/science.aac7041 PubMed 26472758.
Backbone
  Vector backbone: lentiCRISPR v1
  Vector type: Mammalian Expression, Lentiviral, CRISPR
Growth in bacteria
  Bacterial resistance: Ampicillin, 100 μg/mL
  Growth temperature: 37°C
  Growth strain: NEB Stable
  Copy number: Unknown
Gene/Insert
  Gene/Insert name: sgRNA against AAVS1
  gRNA/shRNA sequence: GGGGCCACTAGGGACAGGAT
Terms and licenses: Academic/Nonprofit Terms; Industry Terms: Not Available to Industry
How to cite: lentiCRISPR - AAVS1 sgRNA was a gift from David Sabatini (Addgene plasmid # 70661 ; http://n2t.net/addgene:70661 ; RRID:Addgene_70661)
