>Addgene plasmid #70661 | lentiCRISPR - AAVS1 sgRNA | depositor partial sequence | sequence record 128393 | lentiCRISPR - AAVS1 sgRNA sequence 650 bps
CGATACAAGGCTGTTAGAGAGATAATTAGAATTAATTTGACTGTAAACACAAAGATATTAGTACAAAATA
CGTGACGTAGAAAGTAATAATTTCTTGGGTAGTTTGCAGTTTTAAAATTATGTTTTAAAATGGACTATCA
TATGCTTACCGTAACTTGAAAGTATTTCGATTTCTTGGCTTTATATATCTTGTGGAAAGGACGAAACACC
GGGGCCACTAGGGACAGGATGTTTTAGAGCTAGAAATAGCAAGTTAAAATAAGGCTAGTCCGTTATCAAC
TTGAAAAAGTGGCACCGAGTCGGTGCTTTTTTGAATTCTAGATCTTGAGACAAATGGCAGTATTCATCCA
CAATTTTAAAAGAAAAGGGGGGATTGGGGGGTACAGTGCAGGGGAAAGAATAGTAGACATAATAGCAACA
GACATACAAACTAAAGAATTACAAAAACAAATTACAAAAATTCAAAATTTTCGGGTTTATTACAGGGACA
GCAGAGATCCACTTTGGCGCCGGCTCGAGTGGCTCCGGTGCCCGTCAGTGGGCAGAGCGCACATCGCCCA
CAGTCCCCGAGAAGTTGGGGGGAGGGGTCGGCAATTGAACCGGTGCCTAGAGAAGGTGGCGCGGGGTAAA
CTGGGAAAGTGATGTCGTGT
