>Addgene plasmid #70661 | lentiCRISPR - AAVS1 sgRNA | addgene partial sequence | sequence record 128395 | hU6-F 5'-GAGGGCCTATTTCCCATGATT-3'
GGCTGTTAGAGAGATAATTAGAATTAATTTGACTGTAAACACAAAGATATTAGTACAAAATACGTGACGT
AGAAAGTAATAATTTCTTGGGTAGTTTGCAGTTTTAAAATTATGTTTTAAAATGGACTATCATATGCTTA
CCGTAACTTGAAAGTATTTCGATTTCTTGGCTTTATATATCTTGTGGAAAGGACGAAACACCGGGGCCAC
TAGGGACAGGATGTTTTAGAGCTAGAAATAGCAAGTTAAAATAAGGCTAGTCCGTTATCAACTTGAAAAA
GTGGCACCGAGTCGGTGCTTTTTTGAATTCTAGATCTTGAGACAAATGGCAGTATTCATCCACAATTTTA
AAAGAAAAGGGGGGATTGGGGGGTACAGTGCAGGGGAAAGAATAGTAGACATAATAGCAACAGACATACA
AACTAAAGAATTACAAAAACAAATTACAAAAATTCAAAATTTTCGGGTTTATTACAGGGACAGCAGAGAT
CCACTTTGGCGCCGGCTCGAGTGGCTCCGGTGCCCGTCAGTGGGCAGAGCGCACATCGCCCACAGTCCCC
GAGAAGTTGGGGGGAGGGGTCGGCAATTGAACCGGTGCCTAGAGAAGGTGGCGCGGGGTAAACTGGGAAA
GTGATGTCGTGTACTGGCTCCGCCTTTTTCCCGAGGGTGGGGGAGAACCGTATATAAGTGCAGTAGTCGC
CGTGAACGTTCTTTTTCGCAACGGGTTTGCCGCCAGAACACAGGTGTCGTGACGCGGGATCCGCCACCAT
GGATTACAAAGACGATGACGATAAGATGGCCCCAAAGAAGAAGCGGAAGGTCGGTATCCACGGAGTCCCA
GCAGCCGACAAGAAGTACAGCATCGGCCTGGACATCGGCACCAACTCTGTGGGCTGGGCCGTGATCACCG
ACGAGTACAAGGTGCCCAGCAAGAAATTCAAGGTGCTGGGCA
