>Addgene plasmid #70661 | lentiCRISPR - AAVS1 sgRNA | addgene partial sequence | sequence record 128396 | hSpCas9-R1 5'-CGCTCGTGCTTCTTATCCTC-3'
GTCTGTGGAAGAAGCTGTCGTCCACCTTGGCCATCTCGTTGCTGAAGATCTCTTGCAGATAGCAGATCCG
GTTCTTCCGTCTGGTGTATCTTCTTCTGGCGGTTCTCTTCAGCCGGGTGGCCTCGGCTGTTTCGCCGCTG
TCGAACAGCAGGGCTCCGATCAGGTTCTTCTTGATGCTGTGCCGGTCGGTGTTGCCCAGCACCTTGAATT
TCTTGCTGGGCACCTTGTACTCGTCGGTGATCACGGCCCAGCCCACAGAGTTGGTGCCGATGTCCAGGCC
GATGCTGTACTTCTTGTCGGCTGCTGGGACTCCGTGGATACCGACCTTCCGCTTCTTCTTTGGGGCCATC
TTATCGTCATCGTCTTTGTAATCCATGGTGGCGGATCCCGCGTCACGACACCTGTGTTCTGGCGGCAAAC
CCGTTGCGAAAAAGAACGTTCACGGCGACTACTGCACTTATATACGGTTCTCCCCCACCCTCGGGAAAAA
GGCGGAGCCAGTACACGACATCACTTTCCCAGTTTACCCCGCGCCACCTTCTCTAGGCACCGGTTCAATT
GCCGACCCCTCCCCCCAACTTCTCGGGGACTGTGGGCGATGTGCGCTCTGCCCACTGACGGGCACCGGAG
CCACTCGAGCCGGCGCCAAAGTGGATCTCTGCTGTCCCTGTAATAAACCCGAAAATTTTGAATTTTTGTA
ATTTGTTTTTGTAATTCTTTAGTTTGTATGTCTGTTGCTATTATGTCTACTATTCTTTCCCCTGCACTGT
ACCCCCCAATCCCCCCTTTTCTTTTAAAATTGTGGATGAATACTGCCATTTGTCTCAAGATCTAGAATTC
AAAAAAGCACCGACTCGGTGCCACTTTTTCAAGTTGATAACGGACTAGCCTTATTTTAACTTGCTATTTC
TAGCTCTAAAACATCCTGTCCCTAGTGGCCCCGGTGTTTCGTCCTTTCCACAAGATATATAAAGCCAAGA
AATCGAAATACTTTCAAGTTACGGTAAGCATATGATAGTCCATTTTAAAACATAATTTTAAAACTGCAAA
CTACCC
